Addgene plasmid #79162: pCOLA-T7-WspR
Purpose: Expresses WspR WT under a T7 promoter
Depositing lab: Ming Hammond. Depositing organization: University of California, Berkeley. Publication: Next-generation RNA-based fluorescent biosensors enable anaerobic detection of cyclic di-GMP. Wang XC, Wilson SC, Hammond MC. Nucleic Acids Res. 2016 Jul 5. pii: gkw580. 10.1093/nar/gkw580 PubMed 27382070.
Backbone
  Vector backbone: pCOLADuet
  Backbone manufacturer: Novagen
  Backbone size w/o insert (bp): 3719
  Total vector size (bp): 4709
  Vector type: Bacterial Expression
Growth in bacteria
  Bacterial resistance: Kanamycin, 50 μg/mL
  Growth temperature: 37°C
  Growth strain: DH5alpha
  Copy number: Low Copy
Gene/Insert
  Gene/Insert name: WspR
  Species: P. areuginosa
  Insert size (bp): 1041
  GenBank ID: NC_002516.2
  Entrez Gene: wspR (a.k.a. PA3702)
  Promoter: T7
  Cloning method: Restriction Enzyme; 5′ cloning site NdeI (not destroyed); 3′ cloning site XhoI (not destroyed)
  Sequencing primers: 5′ ttgtacacggccgcataatc; 3′ gctagttattgctcagcgg
Terms and licenses: Academic/Nonprofit Terms; Industry Terms: Not Available to Industry
How to cite: pCOLA-T7-WspR was a gift from Ming Hammond (Addgene plasmid # 79162 ; http://n2t.net/addgene:79162 ; RRID:Addgene_79162)
