[The description below was written by a language model from this plasmid's Addgene catalogue record and pLannotate feature annotations shown in this document.]
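Description:
pCOLA-T7-WspR is a bacterial expression plasmid built on the Novagen pCOLADuet backbone, carrying the wild-type wspR gene (PA3702) from Pseudomonas aeruginosa. It replicates from the ColA origin, is listed as low copy, and is selected with kanamycin through an aminoglycoside phosphotransferase (KanR) gene. Because the ColA origin is compatible with other common E. coli replicons, the plasmid can be maintained alongside a second plasmid in the same cell.

As in other Duet vectors, the feature table shows two T7 promoter/lac operator units. The first is followed by a T7 gene 10 ribosome binding site. The roughly 1 kb WspR insert was cloned between NdeI and XhoI, which corresponds to the unannotated stretch downstream of the second T7 promoter/lac operator and upstream of the S-tag fragment and T7 terminator. The insert itself was not annotated by the feature-calling software, and the record does not say whether the downstream S-tag is read in frame with WspR. A backbone-encoded lacI gene with its own promoter supplies lac repressor, so transcription stays repressed until IPTG is added, and expression requires a host that provides T7 RNA polymerase. The short TcR, SET1 and extra AmpR promoter fragments are probably backbone remnants or annotation artefacts rather than functional elements.

WspR is a diguanylate cyclase that synthesises cyclic di-GMP. The associated publication concerns RNA-based fluorescent biosensors for this second messenger. The plasmid's likely use is therefore to raise intracellular cyclic di-GMP in E. coli, probably together with a compatible biosensor plasmid, though the record states its purpose only as expressing wild-type WspR from a T7 promoter.
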