Features (pLannotate 1.2.2; 17 found; start..end, strand, type, name):
      8..32      +  protein_bind   lac operator: The lac repressor binds to the lac operator to inhibit transcription in E. coli. This inhibition can be relieved by adding lactose or isopropyl-β-D-thiogalactopyranoside (IPTG). lac repressor encoded by lacI
     47..69      +  RBS            RBS: efficient ribosome binding site from bacteriophage T7 gene 10 (Olins and Rangwala, 1989)
    219..237     +  promoter       T7 promoter: promoter for bacteriophage T7 RNA polymerase
    238..262     +  protein_bind   lac operator: The lac repressor binds to the lac operator to inhibit transcription in E. coli. This inhibition can be relieved by adding lactose or isopropyl-β-D-thiogalactopyranoside (IPTG). lac repressor encoded by lacI
   1361..1402    +  CDS            S-Tag (fragment): affinity and epitope tag derived from pancreatic ribonuclease A
   1432..1449    +  CDS            SET1 (fragment): solubility-enhancement tag derived from T7 phage gene 10B
   1457..1504    +  terminator     T7 terminator: transcription terminator for bacteriophage T7 RNA polymerase
   1668..1725    +  promoter       AmpR promoter (fragment): bla
   1734..2549    -  CDS            KanR: aminoglycoside phosphotransferase; aph(3')-Ia; confers resistance to kanamycin in bacteria or G418 (Geneticin®) in eukaryotes
   2550..2641    -  promoter       AmpR promoter: bla
   2659..3294    -  rep_origin     ColA ori: Plasmids containing the ColA origin of replication can be propagated in E. coli cells that contain additional plasmids with compatible origins.
   3379..3443    -  CDS            TcR (fragment): tetracycline efflux protein; tet; confers resistance to tetracycline
   3458..3479    -  protein_bind   CAP binding site: CAP binding activates transcription in the presence of cAMP. E. coli catabolite activator protein
   3492..4574    -  CDS            lacI: lac repressor; lacI; The lac repressor binds to the lac operator to inhibit transcription in E. coli. This inhibition can be relieved by adding lactose or isopropyl-β-D-thiogalactopyranoside (IPTG).
   4575..4652    -  promoter       lacI promoter: lacI
   4660..4695    -  CDS            TcR (fragment): tetracycline efflux protein; tet; confers resistance to tetracycline
   4698..7       +  promoter       T7 promoter (across the origin): promoter for bacteriophage T7 RNA polymerase
>Addgene plasmid #79162 | pCOLA-T7-WspR | addgene full sequence | sequence record 205218 | Addgene NGS Result
CTATAGGGGAATTGTGAGCGGATAACAATTCCCCTGTAGAAATAATTTTGTTTAACTTTAATAAGGAGAT
ATACCATGGGCAGCAGCCATCACCATCATCACCACAGCCAGGATCCGAATTCGAGCTCGGCGCGCCTGCA
GGTCGACAAGCTTGCGGCCGCATAATGCTTAAGTCGAACAGAAAGTAATCGTATTGTACACGGCCGCATA
ATCGAAATTAATACGACTCACTATAGGGGAATTGTGAGCGGATAACAATTCCCCATCTTAGTATATTAGT
TAAGTATAAGAAGGAGATATACATATGCACAACCCTCATGAGAGCAAGACCGACCTGGGCGCCCCTCTGG
ACGGCGCGGTCATGGTACTGCTTGTCGATGATCAGGCCATGATCGGAGAGGCTGTGCGTCGCTCACTGGC
GAGCGAGGCGGGCATCGACTTCCATTTCTGTTCCGATCCGCAGCAGGCGGTGGCGGTGGCCAACCAGATC
AAGCCGACGGTGATCCTCCAGGACCTGGTGATGCCCGGCGTCGACGGCCTCACGCTGCTCGCTGCCTACC
GCGGCAACCCGGCGACCCGCGACATCCCGATCATCGTCCTGTCGACCAAGGAAGAGCCGACGGTGAAGAG
CGCGGCGTTCGCCGCCGGCGCCAACGACTACCTGGTCAAGCTGCCGGACGCCATCGAGCTGGTGGCGCGG
ATCCGCTACCACTCGCGTTCGTACATCGCCCTGCAGCAACGCGACGAGGCCTATCGGGCGCTGCGCGAGA
GCCAGCAGCAGTTGCTGGAGACCAACCTGGTGCTGCAGCGGCTGATGAACTCCGACGGCCTGACCGGGCT
CTCCAACCGTCGTCACTTCGACGAATACCTGGAGATGGAGTGGCGCCGCTCGCTGCGCGAGCAGTCGCAA
CTGTCGCTGCTGATGATCGACGTGGACTATTTCAAGAGCTACAACGACACCTTCGGCCACGTCGCCGGCG
ACGAGGCCCTGCGCCAGGTCGCCGGGGCCATCCGCGAGGGCTGCAGTCGCTCCTCGGACCTGGCGGCTCG
GTACGGCGGCGAGGAGTTCGCCATGGTCCTCCCGGGCACCTCGCCGGGCGGCGCACGGTTGCTGGCGGAG
AAGGTCCGGCGCACGGTGGAGAGCCTGCAGATCAGCCACGACCAGCCACGCCCGGGCTCGCACCTGACCG
TCAGCATCGGCGTCAGCACCCTGGTGCCGGGCGGCGGCGGGCAAACCTTCCGGGTTCTCATCGAGATGGC
CGACCAGGCGCTCTACCAGGCCAAGAACAATGGCCGCAACCAGGTGGGCCTGATGGAACAGCCGGTGCCG
CCGGCCCCGGCGGGCTGACTCGAGTCTGGTAAAGAAACCGCTGCTGCGAAATTTGAACGCCAGCACATGG
ACTCGTCTACTAGCGCAGCTTAATTAACCTAGGCTGCTGCCACCGCTGAGCAATAACTAGCATAACCCCT
TGGGGCCTCTAAACGGGTCTTGAGGGGTTTTTTGCTGAAACCTCAGGCATTTGAGAAGCACACGGTCACA
CTGCTTCCGGTAGTCAATAAACCGGTAAACCAGCAATAGACATAAGCGGCTATTTAACGACCCTGCCCTG
AACCGACGACAAGCTGACGACCGGGTCTCCGCAAGTGGCACTTTTCGGGGAAATGTGCGCGGAACCCCTA
TTTGTTTATTTTTCTAAATACATTCAAATATGTATCCGCTCATGAATTAATTCTTAGAAAAACTCATCGA
GCATCAAATGAAACTGCAATTTATTCATATCAGGATTATCAATACCATATTTTTGAAAAAGCCGTTTCTG
TAATGAAGGAGAAAACTCACCGAGGCAGTTCCATAGGATGGCAAGATCCTGGTATCGGTCTGCGATTCCG
ACTCGTCCAACATCAATACAACCTATTAATTTCCCCTCGTCAAAAATAAGGTTATCAAGTGAGAAATCAC
CATGAGTGACGACTGAATCCGGTGAGAATGGCAAAAGTTTATGCATTTCTTTCCAGACTTGTTCAACAGG
CCAGCCATTACGCTCGTCATCAAAATCACTCGCATCAACCAAACCGTTATTCATTCGTGATTGCGCCTGA
GCGAGACGAAATACGCGGTCGCTGTTAAAAGGACAATTACAAACAGGAATCGAATGCAACCGGCGCAGGA
ACACTGCCAGCGCATCAACAATATTTTCACCTGAATCAGGATATTCTTCTAATACCTGGAATGCTGTTTT
CCCGGGGATCGCAGTGGTGAGTAACCATGCATCATCAGGAGTACGGATAAAATGCTTGATGGTCGGAAGA
GGCATAAATTCCGTCAGCCAGTTTAGTCTGACCATCTCATCTGTAACATCATTGGCAACGCTACCTTTGC
CATGTTTCAGAAACAACTCTGGCGCATCGGGCTTCCCATACAATCGATAGATTGTCGCACCTGATTGCCC
GACATTATCGCGAGCCCATTTATACCCATATAAATCAGCATCCATGTTGGAATTTAATCGCGGCCTAGAG
CAAGACGTTTCCCGTTGAATATGGCTCATACTCTTCCTTTTTCAATATTATTGAAGCATTTATCAGGGTT
ATTGTCTCATGAGCGGATACATATTTGAATGTATTTAGAAAAATAAACAAATAGGCATGCTAGCGCAGAA
ACGTCCTAGAAGATGCCAGGAGGATACTTAGCAGAGAGACAATAAGGCCGGAGCGAAGCCGTTTTTCCAT
AGGCTCCGCCCCCCTGACGAACATCACGAAATCTGACGCTCAAATCAGTGGTGGCGAAACCCGACAGGAC
TATAAAGATACCAGGCGTTTCCCCCTGATGGCTCCCTCTTGCGCTCTCCTGTTCCCGTCCTGCGGCGTCC
GTGTTGTGGTGGAGGCTTTACCCAAATCACCACGTCCCGTTCCGTGTAGACAGTTCGCTCCAAGCTGGGC
TGTGTGCAAGAACCCCCCGTTCAGCCCGACTGCTGCGCCTTATCCGGTAACTATCATCTTGAGTCCAACC
CGGAAAGACACGACAAAACGCCACTGGCAGCAGCCATTGGTAACTGAGAATTAGTGGATTTAGATATCGA
GAGTCTTGAAGTGGTGGCCTAACAGAGGCTACACTGAAAGGACAGTATTTGGTATCTGCGCTCCACTAAA
GCCAGTTACCAGGTTAAGCAGTTCCCCAACTGACTTAACCTTCGATCAAACCGCCTCCCCAGGCGGTTTT
TTCGTTTACAGAGCAGGAGATTACGACGATCGTAAAAGGATCTCAAGAAGATCCTTTACGGATTCCCGAC
ACCATCACTCTAGATTTCAGTGCAATTTATCTCTTCAAATGTAGCACCTGAAGTCAGCCCCATACGATAT
AAGTTGTAATTCTCATGTTAGTCATGCCCCGCGCCCACCGGAAGGAGCTGACTGGGTTGAAGGCTCTCAA
GGGCATCGGTCGAGATCCCGGTGCCTAATGAGTGAGCTAACTTACATTAATTGCGTTGCGCTCACTGCCC
GCTTTCCAGTCGGGAAACCTGTCGTGCCAGCTGCATTAATGAATCGGCCAACGCGCGGGGAGAGGCGGTT
TGCGTATTGGGCGCCAGGGTGGTTTTTCTTTTCACCAGTGAGACGGGCAACAGCTGATTGCCCTTCACCG
CCTGGCCCTGAGAGAGTTGCAGCAAGCGGTCCACGCTGGTTTGCCCCAGCAGGCGAAAATCCTGTTTGAT
GGTGGTTAACGGCGGGATATAACATGAGCTGTCTTCGGTATCGTCGTATCCCACTACCGAGATGTCCGCA
CCAACGCGCAGCCCGGACTCGGTAATGGCGCGCATTGCGCCCAGCGCCATCTGATCGTTGGCAACCAGCA
TCGCAGTGGGAACGATGCCCTCATTCAGCATTTGCATGGTTTGTTGAAAACCGGACATGGCACTCCAGTC
GCCTTCCCGTTCCGCTATCGGCTGAATTTGATTGCGAGTGAGATATTTATGCCAGCCAGCCAGACGCAGA
CGCGCCGAGACAGAACTTAATGGGCCCGCTAACAGCGCGATTTGCTGGTGACCCAATGCGACCAGATGCT
CCACGCCCAGTCGCGTACCGTCTTCATGGGAGAAAATAATACTGTTGATGGGTGTCTGGTCAGAGACATC
AAGAAATAACGCCGGAACATTAGTGCAGGCAGCTTCCACAGCAATGGCATCCTGGTCATCCAGCGGATAG
TTAATGATCAGCCCACTGACGCGTTGCGCGAGAAGATTGTGCACCGCCGCTTTACAGGCTTCGACGCCGC
TTCGTTCTACCATCGACACCACCACGCTGGCACCCAGTTGATCGGCGCGAGATTTAATCGCCGCGACAAT
TTGCGACGGCGCGTGCAGGGCCAGACTGGAGGTGGCAACGCCAATCAGCAACGACTGTTTGCCCGCCAGT
TGTTGTGCCACGCGGTTGGGAATGTAATTCAGCTCCGCCATCGCCGCTTCCACTTTTTCCCGCGTTTTCG
CAGAAACGTGGCTGGCCTGGTTCACCACGCGGGAAACGGTCTGATAAGAGACACCGGCATACTCTGCGAC
ATCGTATAACGTTACTGGTTTCACATTCACCACCCTGAATTGACTCTCTTCCGGGCGCTATCATGCCATA
CCGCGAAAGGTTTTGCGCCATTCGATGGTGTCCGGGATCTCGACGCTCTCCCTTATGCGACTCCTGCATT
AGGAAATTAATACGACTCA
