>Addgene plasmid #79162 | pCOLA-T7-WspR | addgene partial sequence | sequence record 153331 | LacI-R 5'-GGCATACTCTGCGACATCGT-3'
TGAATTGACTCTCTTCCGGGCGCTATCATGCCATACCGCGAAAGGTTTTGCGCCATTCGATGGTGTCCGG
GATCTCGACGCTCTCCCTTATGCGACTCCTGCATTAGGAAATTAATACGACTCACTATAGGGGAATTGTG
AGCGGATAACAATTCCCCTGTAGAAATAATTTTGTTTAACTTTAATAAGGAGATATACCATGGGCAGCAG
CCATCACCATCATCACCACAGCCAGGATCCGAATTCGAGCTCGGCGCGCCTGCAGGTCGACAAGCTTGCG
GCCGCATAATGCTTAAGTCGAACAGAAAGTAATCGTATTGTACACGGCCGCATAATCGAAATTAATACGA
CTCACTATAGGGGAATTGTGAGCGGATAACAATTCCCCATCTTAGTATATTAGTTAAGTATAAGAAGGAG
ATATACATATGCACAACCCTCATGAGAGCAAGACCGACCTGGGCGCCCCTCTGGACGGCGCGGTCATGGT
ACTGCTTGTCGATGATCAGGCCATGATCGGAGAGGCTGTGCGTCGCTCACTGGCGAGCGAGGCGGGCATC
GACTTCCATTTCTGTTCCGATCCGCAGCAGGCGGTGGCGGTGGCCAACCAGATCAAGCCGACGGTGATCC
TCCAGGACCTGGTGATGCCCGGCGTCGACGGCCTCACGCTGCTCGCTGCCTACCGCGGCAACCCGGCGAC
CCGCGACATCCCGATCATCGTCCTGTCGACCAAGGAAGAGCCGACGGTGAAA
