>Addgene plasmid #79162 | pCOLA-T7-WspR | addgene partial sequence | sequence record 153336 | T7term 5'-GCTAGTTATTGCTCAGCGG-3'
AGTCCATGTGCTGGCGTTCAAATTTCGCAGCAGCGGTTTCTTTACCAGACTCGAGTCAGCCCGCCGGGGC
CGGCGGCACCGGCTGTTCCATCAGGCCCACCTGGTTGCGGCCATTGTTCTTGGCCTGGTAGAGCGCCTGG
TCGGCCATCTCGATGAGAACCCGGAAGGTTTGCCCGCCGCCGCCCGGCACCAGGGTGCTGACGCCGATGC
TGACGGTCAGGTGCGAGCCCGGGCGTGGCTGGTCGTGGCTGATCTGCAGGCTCTCCACCGTGCGCCGGAC
CTTCTCCGCCAGCAACCGTGCGCCGCCCGGCGAGGTGCCCGGGAGGACCATGGCGAACTCCTCGCCGCCG
TACCGAGCCGCCAGGTCCGAGGAGCGACTGCAGCCCTCGCGGATGGCCCCGGCGACCTGGCGCAGGGCCT
CGTCGCCGGCGACGTGGCCGAAGGTGTCGTTGTAGCTCTTGAAATAGTCCACGTCGATCATCAGCAGCGA
CAGTTGCGACTGCTCGCGCAGCGAGCGGCGCCACTCCATCTCCAGGTATTCGTCGAAGTGACGACGGTTG
GAGAGCCCGGTCAGGCCGTCGGAGTTCATCAGCCGCTGCAGCACCAGGTTGGTCTCCAGCAACTGCTGCT
GGCTCTCGCGCAGCGCCCGATAGGCCTCGTCGCGTTGCTGCAGGGCGATGTACGAACGCGAGTGGTAGCG
GATCCGCGCCACCAGCTCGATGGCGTCCGGCAGCTTGACCAGGTAGTCGTTGGCGCCGGCGGCGAACGCC
GCGCTCTTCACCGTCGGCTCTTCCTTGGTCGACAGGACGATGATCGGGATGTCGCGGGTCGCCGGGTTGC
CGCGGTAGGCAGCGAGCAGCGTGAGGCCGTC
